>Addgene plasmid #55400 | mCerulean3-Actin-C-18 | depositor partial sequence | sequence record 85805 | insert sequence
TGTGACGTCAGATCCGCTAGCGCTACCGGTCGCCACCATGGTGAGCAAGGGCGAGGAGCTGTTCACCGGG
GTGGTGCCCATCCTGGTCGAGCTGGACGGCGACGTAAACGGCCACAAGTTCAGCGTGTCCGGCGAGGGCG
AGGGCGATGCCACCTACGGCAAGCTGACCCTGAAGTTCATCTGCACCACCGGCAAGCTGCCCGTGCCCTG
GCCCACCCTCGTGACCACCCTGAGCTGGGGCGTGCAGTGCTTCGCCCGCTACCCCGACCACATGAAGCAG
CACGACTTCTTCAAGTCCGCCATGCCCGAAGGCTACGTCCAGGAGCGCACCATCTTCTTCAAGGACGACG
GCAACTACAAGACCCGCGCCGAGGTGAAGTTCGAGGGCGACACCCTGGTGAACCGCATCGAGCTGAAGGG
CATCGACTTCAAGGAGGACGGCAACATCCTGGGGCACAAGCTGGAGTACAACGCCATCCACGGCAACGTC
TATATCACCGCCGACAAGCAGAAGAACGGCATCAAGGCCAACTTCGGCCTCAACTGCAACATCGAGGACG
GCAGCGTGCAGCTCGCCGACCACTACCAGCAGAACACCCCCATCGGCGACGGCCCCGTGCTGCTGCCCGA
CAACCACTACCTGAGCACCCAGTCCAAGCTGAGCAAAGACCCCAACGAGAAGCGCGATCACATGGTCCTG
CTGGAGTTCGTGACCGCCGCCGGGATCACTCTCGGCATGGACGAGCTGTACAAGTCCGGACTCAGATCTG
GCAGCGGTGGAGGCAGCGCATCCGGCGGAAGCGGAAGCGATGATGATATCGCCGCGCTCGTCGTCGACAA
CGGCTCCGGCATGTGCAAGGCCGGCTTCGCGGGCGACGATGCCCCCCGGGCCGTCTTCCCCTCCATCGTG
GGGCGCCCCAGGCACCAGGGCGTGATGGTGGGCATGGGTCAGAAGGATTCCTATGTGGGCGACGAGGCCC
AGAGCAAGAGAGGCATCCTCACCCTGAAGTACCCCATCGAGCACGGCATCGTCACCAACTGGGACGACAT
GGAGAAAATCTGGCACCACACCTTCTACAATGAGCTGCGTGTGGCTCCCGAGGAGCACCCCGTGCTGCTG
ACCGAGGCCCCCCTGAACCCCAAGGCCAACCGCGAGAAGATGACCCAGATCATGTTTGAGACCTTCAACA
CCCCAGCCATGTACGTTGCTATCCAGGCTGTGCTATCCCTGTACGCCTCTGGCCGTACCACTGGCATCGT
GATGGACTCCGGTGACGGGGTCACCCACACTGTGCCCATCTACGAGGGGTATGCCCTCCCCCATGCCATC
CTGCGTCTGGACCTGGCTGGCCGGGACCTGACTGACTACCTCATGAAGATCCTCACCGAGCGCGGCTACA
GCTTCACCACCACGGCCGAGCGGGAAATCGTGCGTGACATTAAGGAGAAGCTGTGCTACGTCGCCCTGGA
CTTCGAGCAAGAGATGGCCACGGCTGCTTCCAGCTCCTCCCTGGAGAAGAGCTACGAGCTGCCTGACGGC
CAGGTCATCACCATTGGCAATGAGCGGTTCCGCTGCCCTGAGGCACTCTTCCAGCCTTCCTTCCTGGGCA
TGGAGTCCTGTGGCATCCACGAAACTACCTTCAACTCCATCATGAAGTGTGACGTGGACATCCGCAAAGA
CCTGTACGCCAACACAGTGCTGTCTGGCGGCACCACCATGTACCCTGGCATTGCCGACAGGATGCAGAAG
GAGATCACTGCCCTGGCACCCAGCACAATGAAGATCAAGATCATTGCTCCTCCTGAGCGCAAGTACTCCG
TGTGGATCGGCGGCTCCATCCTGGCCTCGCTGTCCACCTTCCAGCAGATGTGGATCAGCAAGCAGGAGTA
TGACGAGTCCGGCCCCTCCATCGTCCACCGCAAATGCTTCTAGGGATCCACCGGATCTAGATAACTGATC
ATAATCAGCCATACCACATT
