>Addgene plasmid #55400 | mCerulean3-Actin-C-18 | addgene partial sequence | sequence record 114576 | EGFP-C 5'-CATGGTCCTGCTGGAGTTCGTG-3'
GTCCGGACTCAGATCTGGCAGCGGTGGAGGCAGCGCATCCGGCGGAAGCGGAAGCGATGATGATATCGCC
GCGCTCGTCGTCGACAACGGCTCCGGCATGTGCAAGGCCGGCTTCGCGGGCGACGATGCCCCCCGGGCCG
TCTTCCCCTCCATCGTGGGGCGCCCCAGGCACCAGGGCGTGATGGTGGGCATGGGTCAGAAGGATTCCTA
TGTGGGCGACGAGGCCCAGAGCAAGAGAGGCATCCTCACCCTGAAGTACCCCATCGAGCACGGCATCGTC
ACCAACTGGGACGACATGGAGAAAATCTGGCACCACACCTTCTACAATGAGCTGCGTGTGGCTCCCGAGG
AGCACCCCGTGCTGCTGACCGAGGCCCCCCTGAACCCCAAGGCCAACCGCGAGAAGATGACCCAGATCAT
GTTTGAGACCTTCAACACCCCAGCCATGTACGTTGCTATCCAGGCTGTGCTATCCCTGTACGCCTCTGGC
CGTACCACTGGCATCGTGATGGACTCCGGTGACGGGGTCACCCACACTGTGCCCATCTACGAGGGGTATG
CCCTCCCCCATGCCATCCTGCGTCTGGACCTGGCTGGCCGGGACCTGACTGACTACCTCATGAAGATCCT
CACCGAGCGCGGCTACAGCTTCACCACCACGGCCGAGCGGGAAATCGTGCGTGACATTAAGGAGAAGCTG
TGCTACGTCGCCCTGGACTTCGAGCAAGAGATGGCCACGGCTGCTTCCAGCTCCTCCCTGGAGAAGAGCT
ACGAGCTGCCTGACGGCCAGGTCATCACCATTGGCAATGAGCGGTTCCGCTGCCCTGAGGCACTCTTCCA
GCCTTCCTTCCTGGGCATGGAGTCCTGTGGCATCCACGAAACTACCTTCAACTCCATCATGAAGTGTGAC
GTGGACATCCGCAAA
