[The description below was written by a language model from this plasmid's Addgene catalogue record.]
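Description:
mCerulean3-Actin-C-18 is a mammalian expression plasmid built on the mCerulean3-C1 backbone (about 4.75 kb without the insert) that produces human beta-actin (ACTB, corresponding to the NM_001101.3 transcript) fused to the cyan fluorescent protein mCerulean3. The fluorescent protein is carried on the backbone and sits at the N terminus of the fusion, so actin is placed downstream of it in the "C1-style" arrangement. The "18" in the name probably refers to the length of the linker between the two proteins, but the record does not say so. Expression is driven by the CMV promoter, a strong constitutive promoter in most mammalian cell lines. The listed 3′ sequencing primer suggests that an SV40 polyadenylation signal follows the insert. No feature table is supplied, so finer details of the junctions, linker and other backbone elements cannot be confirmed, and the cloning method is recorded as unknown.

The plasmid is maintained in E. coli as a high-copy construct under kanamycin selection. It also carries a neomycin resistance marker, which allows G418 selection of stably transfected mammalian cells.

The construct serves as a localization marker for the actin cytoskeleton. The fusion protein incorporates into actin structures, which can then be visualized in living or fixed cells by fluorescence microscopy. mCerulean3 has a recorded excitation peak of 433 nm and emission peak of 475 nm. It is an improved Cerulean variant described as having enhanced brightness and reduced reversible photoswitching, which makes it useful for cyan-channel imaging, including multicolour experiments with other fluorescent protein fusions.
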