Addgene plasmid #55400: mCerulean3-Actin-C-18
Purpose: Localization: Actin, Excitation: 433, Emission: 475
Depositing lab: Michael Davidson. Depositing organization: Florida State University, Tallahassee. Publication: An improved cerulean fluorescent protein with enhanced brightness and reduced reversible photoswitching. Markwardt ML, Kremers GJ, Kraft CA, Ray K, Cranfill PJ, Wilson KA, Day RN, Wachter RM, Davidson MW, Rizzo MA. PLoS One. 2011 . 6(3):e17896. 10.1371/journal.pone.0017896 PubMed 21479270.
Backbone
  Vector backbone: mCerulean3-C1
  Backbone size w/o insert (bp): 4750
  Vector type: Mammalian Expression
  Selectable markers: Neomycin (select with G418)
Growth in bacteria
  Bacterial resistance: Kanamycin, 50 μg/mL
  Growth temperature: 37°C
  Growth strain: DH5alpha
  Copy number: High Copy
Gene/Insert
  Gene/Insert name: Actin (alt name: NM_001101.3)
  Species: H. sapiens (human)
  Entrez Gene: ACTB (a.k.a. BKRNS, BNS, BRWS1, CSMH, DDS1, PS1TP5BP1, THC8)
  Promoter: CMV
  Tag / fusion protein: mCerulean3 (N terminal on backbone)
  Cloning method: Unknown
  Sequencing primers: 5′ CMV-F; 3′ SV40pA-R
Terms and licenses: Academic/Nonprofit Terms; Industry Terms: Not Available to Industry
Depositor comments: . Excitation = 433; Emission = 475
How to cite: mCerulean3-Actin-C-18 was a gift from Michael Davidson (Addgene plasmid # 55400 ; http://n2t.net/addgene:55400 ; RRID:Addgene_55400)
